>Addgene plasmid #146838 | pAc5.1B-EGFP-DmGW182-PAM26B-F1370A-dsRNAres_L | depositor full sequence | sequence record 289285 | Full Sequence
CTTCAAGGAATTAATTCTATATTCTAAAAACACAAATGATACTTCTAAAAAAAATCATGAATGGCATCAA
CTCTGAATCAAATCTTTGCAGATGCACCTACTTCTCATTTCCACTGTCACATCATTTTTCCAGATCTCGC
TGCCTGTTATGTGGCCCACAAACCAAGACACGTTTTATGGCCATTAAAGCTGGCTGATCGTCGCCAAACA
CCAAATACATATCAATATGTACATTCGAGAAAGAAGCGATCAAAGAAGCGTCTTCGGGCGAGTAGGAGAA
TGCGGAGGAGAAGGAGAACGAGCTGATCTAGTATCTCTCCACAATCCAATGCCAACTGACCAACTGGCCA
TATTCGGAGCAATTTGAAGCCAATTTCCATCGCCTGGCGATCGCTCCATTCTTGGCTATATGTTTTTCAC
CGTTCCCGGGGCCATTTTCAAAGACTCGTCGGTAAGATAAGATTGTGTCACTCGCTGTCTCTCTTCATTT
GTCGAAGAATGCTGAGGAATTTCGCGATGACGTCGGCGAGTATTTTGAAGAATGAGAATAATTTGTATTT
ATACGAAAATCAGTTAGTGGAATTTTCTACAAAAACATGTTATCTATAGATAATTTTGTTGCAAAATATG
TTGACTATGACAAAGATTGTATGTATATACCTTTAATGTATTCTCATTTTCTTATGTATTTATAATGGCA
ATGATGATACTGATGATATTTTAAGATGATGCCAGACCACAGGCTGATTTCTGCGTCTTTTGCCGAACGC
AGTGCATGTGCGGTTGTTGTTTTTTGGAATAGTTTCAATTTTCGGACTGTCCGCTTTGATTTCAGTTTCT
TGGCTTATTCAAAAAGCAAAGTAAAGCCAAAAAAGCGAGATGGCAATACCAAATGCGGCAAAACGGTAGT
GGAAGGAAAGGGGTGCGGGGCAGCGGAAGGAAGGGTGGGGCGGGGCGTGGCGGGGTCTGTGGCTGGGCGC
GACGTCACCGACGTTGGAGCCACTCCTTTGACCATGTGTGCGTGTGTGTATTATTCGTGTCTCGCCACTC
GCCGGTTGTTTTTTTCTTTTTATCTCGCTCTCTCTAGCGCCATCTCGTACGCATGCTCAACGCACCGCAT
GTTGCCGTGTCCTTTATGCGTCATTTTGGCTCGAAATAGGCAATTATTTAAACAAAGATTAGTCAACGAA
AACGCTAAAATAAATAAGTCTACAATATGGTTACTTATTGCCATGTGTGTGCAGCCAACGATAGCAACAA
AAGCAACAACACAGTGGCTTTCCCTCTTTCACTTTTTGTTTGCAAGCGCGTGCGAGCAAGACGGCACGAC
CGGCAAACGCAATTACGCTGACAAAGAGCAGACGAAGTTTTGGCCGAAAAACATCAAGGCGCCTGATACG
AATGCATTTGCAATAACAATTGCGATATTTAATATTGTTTATGAAGCTGTTTGACTTCAAAACACACAAA
AAAAAAAATAAAACAAATTATTTGAAAGAGAATTAGGAATCGGACAGCTTATCGTTACGGGCTAACAGCA
CACCGAGACGAAATAGCTTACCTGACGTCACAGCCTCTGGAAGAACTGCCGCCAAGCAGAGAGAGAGAGA
AAAAGAGGGAGAGCAGCTTAGACCGCATGTGCTTGTGTGTGAGGCGTCTCTCTCTTCGTCTCCTGTTTGC
GCAAACGCATAGACTGCACTGAGAAAATCGATTACCTATTTTTTATGAATGAATATTTGCACTATTACTA
TTCAAAACTATTAAGATAGCAATCACATTCAATAGCCAAATACTATACCACCTGAGCGATGCAACGAAAT
GATCAATTTGAGCAAAAATGCTGCATATTTAGGACGGCATCATTATAGAAATGCTTCTTGCTGTGTACTT
TTCTCTCGTCTGGCAGCTGTTTCGCCGTTATTGTTAAAACCGGCTTAAGTTAGGTGTGTTTTCTACGACT
AGTGATGCCCCTACTAGAAGATGTGTGTTGCACAAATGTCCCTGAATAACCAATTTGAAGTGCAGATAGC
AGTAAACGTAAGCTAATATGAATATTATTTAACTGTAATGTTTTAATATCGCTGGACATTACTAATAAAC
CCACTATAAACACATGTACATATGTATGTTTTGGCATACAATGAGTAGTTGGGGAAAAAATGTGTAAAAG
CACCGTGACCATCACAGCATAAAGATAACCAGCTGAAGTATCGAATATGAGTAACCCCCAAATTGAATCA
CATGCCGCAACTGATAGGACCCATGGAAGTACACTCTTCATGGCGATATACAAGACACACACAAGCACGA
ACACCCAGTTGCGGAGGAAATTCTCCGTAAATGAAAACCCAATCGGCGAACAATTCATACCCATATATGG
TAAAAGTTTTGAACGCGACTTGAGAGCGGAGAGCATTGCGGCTGATAAGGTTTTAGCGCTAAGCGGGCTT
TATAAAACGGGCTGCGGGACCAGTTTTCATATCACTACCGTTTGAGTTCTTGTGCTGTGTGGATACTCCT
CCCGACACAAAGCCGCTCCATCAGCCAGCAGTCGTCTAATCCAGAGACCCCGGATCGGGGTACCAACATG
GTGAGCAAGGGCGAGGAGCTGTTCACCGGGGTGGTGCCCATCCTGGTCGAGCTGGACGGCGACGTAAACG
GCCACAAGTTCAGCGTGTCCGGCGAGGGCGAGGGCGATGCCACCTACGGCAAGCTGACCCTGAAGTTCAT
CTGCACCACCGGCAAGCTGCCCGTGCCCTGGCCCACCCTCGTGACCACCCTGACCTACGGCGTGCAGTGC
TTCAGCCGCTACCCCGACCACATGAAGCAGCACGACTTCTTCAAGTCCGCCATGCCCGAAGGCTACGTCC
AGGAGCGCACCATCTTCTTCAAGGACGACGGCAACTACAAGACCCGCGCCGAGGTGAAGTTCGAGGGCGA
CACCCTGGTGAACCGCATCGAGCTGAAGGGCATCGACTTCAAGGAGGACGGCAACATCCTGGGGCACAAG
CTGGAGTACAACTACAACAGCCACAACGTCTATATCATGGCCGACAAGCAGAAGAACGGCATCAAGGTGA
ACTTCAAGATCCGCCACAACATCGAGGACGGCAGCGTGCAGCTCGCCGACCACTACCAGCAGAACACCCC
CATCGGCGACGGCCCCGTGCTGCTGCCCGACAACCACTACCTGAGCACCCAGTCCGCCCTGAGCAAAGAC
CCCAACGAGAAGCGCGATCACATGGTCCTGCTGGAGTTCGTGACCGCCGCCGGGATCACTCTCGGCATGG
ACGAGCTGTACAAGCCAAGCTTGAATTCTGCAGATATCCAGCACAGTGGCGGCCGCATGCGTGAAGCCCT
TTTTTCCCAAGATGGCTGGGGCTGTCAGCATGTTAACCAGGATACTAATTGGGAAGTTCCCAGTTCGCCA
GAACCAGCCAATAAGGATGCACCCGGTCCACCAATGTGGAAGCCAAGCATTAACAATGGTACTGATCTTT
GGGAGTCCAATTTGAGAAACGGAGGTCAGCCGGCCGCACAGCAAGTTCCAAAGCCGTCGTGGGGTCATAC
ACCATCCTCTAACTTAGGTGGAACATGGGGTGAGGACGACGATGGCGCCGATAGTAGTAGTGTGTGGACT
GGAGGAGCTGTTAGCAACGCGGGATCCGGAGCTGCAGTGGGAGTAAACCAAGCCGGAGTTAATGTCGGTC
CAGGCGGTGTTGTTTCGTCTGGCGGACCTCAGTGGGGACAAGGTGTCGTTGGCGTCGGACTTGGATCAAC
TGGCGGAAATGGTTCCAGTAACATTACAGGCTCTTCGGGCGTTGCCACGGGAAGCAGTGGCAATTCAAGT
AATGCCGGAAATGGATGGGGCGATCCACGCGAGATTCGTCCACTGGGCGTCGGAGGATCGATGGACATCC
GTAACGTCGAGCACCGTGGAGGAAATGGATCAGGCGCCACATCCAGTGACCCGCGTGATATCCGTATGAT
TGACCCACGCGATCCAATCCGGGGCGACCCACGCGGCATTTCAGGACGCCTCAACGGTACGTCAGAGATG
TGGGGACACCACCCGCAGATGTCGCACAATCAACTGCAGGGAATTAATAAGATGGTCGGACAGAGCGTTG
CGACAGCTAGTACGAGCGTTGGCACGTCAGGATCCGGAATTGGACCAGGCGGACCGGGACCAAGCACGGT
TTCGGGAAACATTCCGACGCAATGGGGTCCAGCCCAGCCCGTTAGTGTCGGAGTTAGCGGACCGAAGGAT
ATGTCGAAGCAAATTAGCGGCTGGGAAGAGCCGTCGCCTCCCCCACAACGCCGTAGCATCCCAAATTATG
ACGACGGAACGTCCCTCTGGGGACAACAGACACGCGTCCCGGCCGCTAGTGGACATTGGAAGGATATGAC
AGACTCCATTGGACGCAGCAGCCACCTGATGCGCGGACAGAGTCAGACCGGCGGAATTGGCATTGCTGGA
GTTGGAAATAGCAATGTTCCAGTGGGAGCCAATCCAAGTAATCCTATAAGCAGTGTAGTTGGACCTCAAG
CCCGGATTCCATCTGTGGGCGGCGTACAACACAAACCAGACGGCGGCGCTATGTGGGTGCATTCCGGCAA
TGTAGGTGGCAGAAATAATGTTGCTGCTGTTACTACTTGGGGAGATGACACTCATAGCGTTAATGTCGGC
GCTCCCAGCAGTGGCAGTGTATCCAGCAACAATTGGGTTGATGACAAGTCCAACTCAACCTTGGCACAAA
ACTCTTGGAGCGACCCGGCCCCTGTTGGAGTTAGTTGGGGCAATAAGCAAAGCAAACCGCCAAGCAATAG
TGCTTCATCAGGTTGGAGCACTGCTGCGGGCGTGGTGGATGGGGTTGATCTAGGATCTGAGTGGAACACG
CACGGGGGGATTATTGGAAAATCTCAGCAACAACAAAAACTAGCGGGACTTAACGTGGGAATGGTGAACG
TAATTAACGCGGAGATCATTAAGCAAAGCAAGCAATACAGGATCCTTGTCGAGAACGGCTTTAAAAAGGA
AGATGTAGAGCGGGCATTAGTGATTGCTAATATGAACATCGAAGAGGCAGCCGATATGCTCCGTGCCAAC
TCATCCCTATCAATGGATGGTTGGCGTCGACATGATGAGTCCCTTGGATCTTATGCCGACCACAATAGTT
CAACAAGCAGCGGTGGATTTGCTGGTCGTTACCCGGTCAACAGTGGACAACCTTCAATGTCCTTTCCTCA
TAATAACCTTATGAATAACATGGGAGGTACCGCTGTTACTGGAGGTAACAACAATACAAACATGACAGCT
TTACAGGTGCAAAAGTATTTAAATCAAGGGCAACATGGTGTCGCTGTTGGACCGCAAGCCGTTGGTAATT
CTTCAGCAGTATCTGTCGGATTTGGTCAGAACACGTCTAACGCAGCAGTGGCAGGAGCAGCCTCTGCAAA
TATAGCAGCAAATACAAACAACCAACCGTCTGGTCAGCAAATTCGCATGCTAGGCCAGCAAATTCAGTTG
GCCATTCATAGTGGTTTCATATCTAGTCAGATATTGACTCAACCGCTAACTCAAACAACCCTTAACCTTT
TAAACCAACTTCTTAGCAATATTAAGCATCTCCAGGCTGCACAGCAATCCCTTACCCGCGGGGGAAATGT
CAATCCAATGGCAGTGAATGTGGCTATATCTAAATACAAGCAGCAAATCCAGAATTTACAGAACCAGATA
AGTGCACAACAGGCTGTGTATGTAAAACAGCAAAATATGCAACCAACTTCACAACAACAACAGCCCCAAC
AACAGCAACTTCCTTCTGTTCATCTAAGTAACTCAGGCAACGACTATTTAAGAGGTCACGATGCAATAAA
TAATTTGCAAAGCAACTTTTCTGAGCTCAATATTAATAAGCCAAGTGGATATCAAGGAGCGTCCAATCAA
CAATCCCGATTAAATCAGTGGAAGCTTCCAGTATTAGATAAGGAGATCAACTCTGACAGTACGGAATTTT
CTCGTGCCCCAGGTGCAACGAAACAAAATTTGACGGCCAACACAAGCAACATAAACTCTTTGGGTCTTCA
AAACGATAGTACATGGTCAACTGGACGCAGTATTGGTGACGGTTGGCCTGATCCCTCATCTGATAACGAG
AATAAAGACTGGTCTGTTGCTCAGCCAACTTCAGCAGCATCCAGCAATGCCAGTTGGCCTCCAGAAGCCC
AACCAGGAGTGCCATGGAAAGGTATCCAAATCAAAAGCATAGAAGATGATCCCAGCATTACACCAGGAAG
CGTTGCTAGATCTCCATTGTCTATTAATTCGACGCCAAAAGATGCTGACATATTTGCCAATACCGGTAAA
AATTCACCGACTGATTTACCGCCACTAAGTTTATCGTCGTCTACATGGAGTTTTAATCCAAACCAAAATT
ATCCGAGTCACAGTTGGTCTGACAATAGTCAACAATGTACCGCCACTTCGGAGCTTTGGACAAGCCCGCT
AAATAAATCATCGTCTCGAGGTCCCCCGCCAGGATTGACTGCCAATTCAAATAAATCTGCAAATAGTAAT
GCGTCAACGCCAACAACTATTACCGGAGGTGCGAATGGATGGTTACAGCCTCGAAGTGGCGGTGTTCAAA
CCACAAACACTAATTGGACAGGTGGTAACACCACTTGGGGCTCCAGTTGGTTGCTTTTGAAAAATCTAAC
AGCACAGATTGATGGTCCTACTTTGCGTACACTGTGTATGCAGCATGGGCCCCTTGTCAGCTTTCACCCG
TATTTGAACCAAGGAATTGCCTTATGTAAATATACTACTCGTGAGGAGGCGAACAAGGCGCAAATGGCGT
TAAACAACTGTGTCCTCGCCAACACCACAATATTTGCTGAATCTCCCAGCGAGAACGAGGTGCAAAGCAT
TATGCAGCACTTACCACAAACTCCTTCCTCTACAAGCTCTAGTGGAACTAGTGGTGGCAACGTCGGAGGC
GTCGGCACTTCAGCCAATAATGCAAACAGTGGTTCTGCAGCTTGTCTGTCCGGAAACAATAGCGGCAACG
GAAACGGCAGCGCGAGCGGCGCCGGCAGCGGCAACAATGGCAACAGTAGCTGCAACAACAGTGCCGCCGG
GGGGGGCAGCAGCAGCAACAACACGATTACCACTGTAGCAAATTCGAATCTTGTTGGTTCTAGTGGCTCT
GTCTCAAATTCCTCTGGCGTTACTGCTAACTCTAGTACTGTTTCTGTAGTTAGTTGTACAGCGAGTGGGA
ATTCCATAAATGGGGCAGGTACTGCAAACAGTTCTGGTTCAAAGAGTAGTGCAAACAATTTAGCTAGCGG
CCAGTCTAGCGCTTCTAACTTAACTAATAGCACCAATTCAACATGGCGACAAACTAGCCAAAACCAAGCT
CTTCAAAGTCAAAGCAGGCCATCAGGCAGAGAAGCTGACTTTGATTATATATCTCTCGTTTATTCCATTG
TTGATGATTAATCTAGAGGGCCCGCGGTTCGAAGGTAAGCCTATCCCTAACCCTCTCCTCGGTCTCGATT
CTACGCGTACCGGTCATCATCACCATCACCATTGAGTTTAAACCCGCTGATCAGCCTCGACTGTGCCTTC
TAAGGCCTGAGCTCGCTGATCAGCCTCGATCGAGGATCCAGACATGATAAGATACATTGATGAGTTTGGA
CAAACCACAACTAGAATGCAGTGAAAAAAATGCTTTATTTGTGAAATTTGTGATGCTATTGCTTTATTTG
TAACCATTATAAGCTGCAATAAACAAGTTAACAACAACAATTGCATTCATTTTATGTTTCAGGTTCAGGG
GGAGGTGTGGGAGGTTTTTTAAAGCAAGTAAAACCTCTACAAATGTGGTATGGCTGATTATGATCAGTCG
ACCGATGCCCTTGAGAGCCTTCAACCCAGTCAGCTCCTTCCGGTGGGCGCGGGGCATGACTATCGTCGCC
GCACTTATGACTGTCTTCTTTATCATGCAACTCGTAGGACAGGTGCCGGCAGCGCTCTGGGTCATTTTCG
GCGAGGACCGCTTTCGCTGGAGCGCGACGATGATCGGCCTGTCGCTTGCGGTATTCGGAATCTTGCACGC
CCTCGCTCAAGCCTTCGTCACTGGTCCCGCCACCAAACGTTTCGGCGAGAAGCAGGCCATTATCGCCGGC
ATGGCGGCCGACGCGCTGGGCTACGTCTTGCTGGCGTTCGCGACGCGAGGCTGGATGGCCTTCCCCATTA
TGATTCTTCTCGCTTCCGGCGGCATCGGGATGCCCGCGTTGCAGGCCATGCTGTCCAGGCAGGTAGATGA
CGACCATCAGGGACAGCTTCAAGGATCGCTCGCGGCTCTTACCAGCCAGCAAAAGGCCAGGAACCGTAAA
AAGGCCGCGTTGCTGGCGTTTTTCCATAGGCTCCGCCCCCCTGACGAGCATCACAAAAATCGACGCTCAA
GTCAGAGGTGGCGAAACCCGACAGGACTATAAAGATACCAGGCGTTTCCCCCTGGAAGCTCCCTCGTGCG
CTCTCCTGTTCCGACCCTGCCGCTTACCGGATACCTGTCCGCCTTTCTCCCTTCGGGAAGCGTGGCGCTT
TCTCAATGCTCACGCTGTAGGTATCTCAGTTCGGTGTAGGTCGTTCGCTCCAAGCTGGGCTGTGTGCACG
AACCCCCCGTTCAGCCCGACCGCTGCGCCTTATCCGGTAACTATCGTCTTGAGTCCAACCCGGTAAGACA
CGACTTATCGCCACTGGCAGCAGCCACTGGTAACAGGATTAGCAGAGCGAGGTATGTAGGCGGTGCTACA
GAGTTCTTGAAGTGGTGGCCTAACTACGGCTACACTAGAAGGACAGTATTTGGTATCTGCGCTCTGCTGA
AGCCAGTTACCTTCGGAAAAAGAGTTGGTAGCTCTTGATCCGGCAAACAAACCACCGCTGGTAGCGGTGG
TTTTTTTGTTTGCAAGCAGCAGATTACGCGCAGAAAAAAAGGATCTCAAGAAGATCCTTTGATCTTTTCT
ACGGGGTCTGACGCTCAGTGGAACGAAAACTCACGTTAAGGGATTTTGGTCATGAGATTATCAAAAAGGA
TCTTCACCTAGATCCTTTTAAATTAAAAATGAAGTTTTAAATCAATCTAAAGTATATATGAGTAAACTTG
GTCTGACAGTTACCAATGCTTAATCAGTGAGGCACCTATCTCAGCGATCTGTCTATTTCGTTCATCCATA
GTTGCCTGACTCCCCGTCGTGTAGATAACTACGATACGGGAGGGCTTACCATCTGGCCCCAGTGCTGCAA
TGATACCGCGAGACCCACGCTCACCGGCTCCAGATTTATCAGCAATAAACCAGCCAGCCGGAAGGGCCGA
GCGCAGAAGTGGTCCTGCAACTTTATCCGCCTCCATCCAGTCTATTAATTGTTGCCGGGAAGCTAGAGTA
AGTAGTTCGCCAGTTAATAGTTTGCGCAACGTTGTTGCCATTGCTGCAGGCATCGTGGTGTCACGCTCGT
CGTTTGGTATGGCTTCATTCAGCTCCGGTTCCCAACGATCAAGGCGAGTTACATGATCCCCCATGTTGTG
CAAAAAAGCGGTTAGCTCCTTCGGTCCTCCGATCGTTGTCAGAAGTAAGTTGGCCGCAGTGTTATCACTC
ATGGTTATGGCAGCACTGCATAATTCTCTTACTGTCATGCCATCCGTAAGATGCTTTTCTGTGACTGGTG
AGTACTCAACCAAGTCATTCTGAGAATAGTGTATGCGGCGACCGAGTTGCTCTTGCCCGGCGTCAACACG
GGATAATACCGCGCCACATAGCAGAACTTTAAAAGTGCTCATCATTGGAAAACGTTCTTCGGGGCGAAAA
CTCTCAAGGATCTTACCGCTGTTGAGATCCAGTTCGATGTAACCCACTCGTGCACCCAACTGATCTTCAG
CATCTTTTACTTTCACCAGCGTTTCTGGGTGAGCAAAAACAGGAAGGCAAAATGCCGCAAAAAAGGGAAT
AAGGGCGACACGGAAATGTTGAATACTCATACTCTTCCTTTTTCAATATTATTGAAGCATTTATCAGGGT
TATTGTCTCATGAGCGGATACATATTTGAATGTATTTAGAAAAATAAACAAATAGGGGTTCCGCGCACAT
TTCCCCGAAAAGTGCCACCTGACGTCTAAGAAACCATTATTATCATGACATTAACCTATAAAAATAGGCG
TATCACGAGGCCCTTTCGT
Features (pLannotate 1.2.2; 10 found; start..end, strand, type, name):
     56..2568    +  promoter       Ac5 promoter: Drosophila melanogaster actin 5C promoter
   2588..3304    +  CDS            EGFP: EGFP is a basic (constitutively fluorescent) green fluorescent protein published in 1996, derived from Aequorea victoria. It is reported to be a rapidly-maturing weak dimer with moderate acid sensitivity.
   3347..7498    +  CDS            gw: GAWKY_DROME - Also known as GW182 From Drosophila melanogaster (Fruit fly).
   7524..7565    +  CDS            V5 tag: epitope tag from simian virus 5
   7665..7799    -  polyA_signal   SV40 poly(A) signal: SV40 polyadenylation signal
   7822..7906    -  CDS            large T antigen (fragment): large T antigen from SV40 (simian virus 40)
   7907..8377    +  CDS            TcR (fragment): tetracycline efflux protein; tet; confers resistance to tetracycline
   8421..9009    -  rep_origin     ori: high-copy-number ColE1/pMB1/pBR322/pUC origin of replication
   9180..10040   -  CDS            AmpR: β-lactamase; bla; confers resistance to ampicillin, carbenicillin, and related antibiotics
  10041..10145   -  promoter       AmpR promoter: bla
