[The description below was written by a language model from this plasmid's Addgene catalogue record and pLannotate feature annotations shown in this document.]
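Description:
pAc5.1B-EGFP-DmGW182-PAM26B-F1370A-dsRNAres_L is a 10,239-nt insect expression plasmid for producing a GFP-tagged mutant of the Drosophila melanogaster GW182 protein (gene gw, also called Gawky) in fly cells. The catalogue lists the backbone as unknown, although the name points to a pAc5.1B-type vector, which fits the annotated parts. In bacteria it is maintained through a ColE1/pUC-type origin and selected with ampicillin via the β-lactamase gene and its own promoter. The origin is annotated as a high-copy type, whereas the catalogue entry records the plasmid as low copy. Short fragments of a tetracycline resistance gene and of SV40 large T antigen are also annotated; these look like backbone remnants rather than functional elements. No marker for selection in insect cells is annotated.

The expression cassette is driven by the constitutive Drosophila actin 5C (Ac5) promoter. EGFP lies upstream of the gw coding sequence, giving an N-terminal fluorescent fusion. A V5 epitope tag is annotated downstream of the insert, but the record does not say whether it is read in frame with GW182. An SV40 polyadenylation signal follows, annotated on the reverse strand.

The construct name indicates alterations in a region called PAM2, an F1370A substitution, and a dsRNA-resistant version of the open reading frame, though the record does not define these changes further. dsRNA resistance normally allows the transgene to be expressed while the endogenous gene is depleted by RNAi, as in complementation assays. The depositor also notes V704A, N799S and a silent G2295A change relative to the reference transcript. The associated publication concerns PABPC1-binding sites in GW182 proteins and their role in miRNA-mediated silencing. The depositor sequence may be theoretical or only partly verified.
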