Addgene plasmid #146838: pAc5.1B-EGFP-DmGW182-PAM26B-F1370A-dsRNAres_L
Purpose: Insect Expression of DmGW182-PAM26B-F1370A-dsRNAres
Depositing lab: Elisa Izaurralde. Depositing organization: Max Planck Institute for Developmental Biology. Publication: Two PABPC1-binding sites in GW182 proteins promote miRNA-mediated gene silencing. Huntzinger E, Braun JE, Heimstädt S, Zekri L, Izaurralde E. EMBO J. 2010 Dec 15;29(24):4146-60. doi: 10.1038/emboj.2010.274 PubMed 21063388.
Backbone
  Vector backbone: Unknown
  Vector type: Insect Expression
Growth in bacteria
  Bacterial resistance: Ampicillin, 100 μg/mL
  Growth temperature: 37°C
  Growth strain: DH5alpha
  Copy number: Low Copy
Gene/Insert
  Gene/Insert name: DmGW182-PAM26B-F1370A-dsRNAres
  Species: D. melanogaster (fly)
  Mutation: Two non silent mutations V704A and N799S and one silent mutation G2295A compared to the sequence given by NM_166780 varA
  Entrez Gene: gw (a.k.a. Dmel_CG31992, CG11484, CG31992, CG9905, Dmel\CG31992, GQ182, GW, GW182, Gw, Gw182, anon-EST:Posey205, dGW182, gw182)
  Cloning method: Unknown
Terms and licenses: Academic/Nonprofit Terms; Industry Terms: Not Available to Industry
Depositor comments: Plasmids from this collection were made available to the research community and donated after the lab closed. Please note that the sequence provided by the depositing laboratory may be theoretical/predicted or based on Sanger sequencing results. There may be discrepancies between sequencing results obtained by Addgene and the depositor sequence. If an Addgene verified sequence is not available, please contact before placing your order to request that our lab fully sequence the plasmid.
How to cite: pAc5.1B-EGFP-DmGW182-PAM26B-F1370A-dsRNAres_L was a gift from Elisa Izaurralde (Addgene plasmid # 146838 ; http://n2t.net/addgene:146838 ; RRID:Addgene_146838)
